>Addgene plasmid #14370 | pAG425GPD-ccdB-DsRed | depositor full sequence | sequence record 8033 | Author sequence
GACGAAAGGGCCTCGTGATACGCCTATTTTTATAGGTTAATGTCATGATAATAATGGTTTCTTAGTATGA
TCCAATATCAAAGGAAATGATAGCATTGAAGGATGAGACTAATCCAATTGAGGAGTGGCAGCATATAGAA
CAGCTAAAGGGTAGTGCTGAAGGAAGCATACGATACCCCGCATGGAATGGGATAATATCACAGGAGGTAC
TAGACTACCTTTCATCCTACATAAATAGACGCATATAAGTACGCATTTAAGCATAAACACGCACTATGCC
GTTCTTCTCATGTATATATATATACAGGCAACACGCAGATATAGGTGCGACGTGAACAGTGAGCTGTATG
TGCGCAGCTCGCGTTGCATTTTCGGAAGCGCTCGTTTTCGGAAACGCTTTGAAGTTCCTATTCCGAAGTT
CCTATTCTCTAGAAAGTATAGGAACTTCAGAGCGCTTTTGAAAACCAAAAGCGCTCTGAAGACGCACTTT
CAAAAAACCAAAAACGCACCGGACTGTAACGAGCTACTAAAATATTGCGAATACCGCTTCCACAAACATT
GCTCAAAAGTATCTCTTTGCTATATATCTCTGTGCTATATCCCTATATAACCTACCCATCCACCTTTCGC
TCCTTGAACTTGCATCTAAACTCGACCTCTACATTTTTTATGTTTATCTCTAGTATTACTCTTTAGACAA
AAAAATTGTAGTAAGAACTATTCATAGAGTGAATCGAAAACAATACGAAAATGTAAACATTTCCTATACG
TAGTATATAGAGACAAAATAGAAGAAACCGTTCATAATTTTCTGACCAATGAAGAATCATCAACGCTATC
ACTTTCTGTTCACAAAGTATGCGCAATCCACATCGGTATAGAATATAATCGGGGATGCCTTTATCTTGAA
AAAATGCACCCGCAGCTTCGCTAGTAATCAGTAAACGCGGGAAGTGGAGTCAGGCTTTTTTTATGGAAGA
GAAAATAGACACCAAAGTAGCCTTCTTCTAACCTTAACGGACCTACAGTGCAAAAAGTTATCAAGAGACT
GCATTATAGAGCGCACAAAGGAGAAAAAAAGTAATCTAAGATGCTTTGTTAGAAAAATAGCGCTCTCGGG
ATGCATTTTTGTAGAACAAAAAAGAAGTATAGATTCTTTGTTGGTAAAATAGCGCTCTCGCGTTGCATTT
CTGTTCTGTAAAAATGCAGCTCAGATTCTTTGTTTGAAAAATTAGCGCTCTCGCGTTGCATTTTTGTTTT
ACAAAAATGAAGCACAGATTCTTCGTTGGTAAAATAGCGCTTTCGCGTTGCATTTCTGTTCTGTAAAAAT
GCAGCTCAGATTCTTTGTTTGAAAAATTAGCGCTCTCGCGTTGCATTTTTGTTCTACAAAATGAAGCACA
GATGCTTCGTTCAGGTGGCACTTTTCGGGGAAATGTGCGCGGAACCCCTATTTGTTTATTTTTCTAAATA
CATTCAAATATGTATCCGCTCATGAGACAATAACCCTGATAAATGCTTCAATAATATTGAAAAAGGAAGA
GTATGAGTATTCAACATTTCCGTGTCGCCCTTATTCCCTTTTTTGCGGCATTTTGCCTTCCTGTTTTTGC
TCACCCAGAAACGCTGGTGAAAGTAAAAGATGCTGAAGATCAGTTGGGTGCACGAGTGGGTTACATCGAA
CTGGATCTCAACAGCGGTAAGATCCTTGAGAGTTTTCGCCCCGAAGAACGTTTTCCAATGATGAGCACTT
TTAAAGTTCTGCTATGTGGCGCGGTATTATCCCGTATTGACGCCGGGCAAGAGCAACTCGGTCGCCGCAT
ACACTATTCTCAGAATGACTTGGTTGAGTACTCACCAGTCACAGAAAAGCATCTTACGGATGGCATGACA
GTAAGAGAATTATGCAGTGCTGCCATAACCATGAGTGATAACACTGCGGCCAACTTACTTCTGACAACGA
TCGGAGGACCGAAGGAGCTAACCGCTTTTTTGCACAACATGGGGGATCATGTAACTCGCCTTGATCGTTG
GGAACCGGAGCTGAATGAAGCCATACCAAACGACGAGCGTGACACCACGATGCCTGTAGCAATGGCAACA
ACGTTGCGCAAACTATTAACTGGCGAACTACTTACTCTAGCTTCCCGGCAACAATTAATAGACTGGATGG
AGGCGGATAAAGTTGCAGGACCACTTCTGCGCTCGGCCCTTCCGGCTGGCTGGTTTATTGCTGATAAATC
TGGAGCCGGTGAGCGTGGGTCTCGCGGTATCATTGCAGCACTGGGGCCAGATGGTAAGCCCTCCCGTATC
GTAGTTATCTACACGACGGGGAGTCAGGCAACTATGGATGAACGAAATAGACAGATCGCTGAGATAGGTG
CCTCACTGATTAAGCATTGGTAACTGTCAGACCAAGTTTACTCATATATACTTTAGATTGATTTAAAACT
TCATTTTTAATTTAAAAGGATCTAGGTGAAGATCCTTTTTGATAATCTCATGACCAAAATCCCTTAACGT
GAGTTTTCGTTCCACTGAGCGTCAGACCCCGTAGAAAAGATCAAAGGATCTTCTTGAGATCCTTTTTTTC
TGCGCGTAATCTGCTGCTTGCAAACAAAAAAACCACCGCTACCAGCGGTGGTTTGTTTGCCGGATCAAGA
GCTACCAACTCTTTTTCCGAAGGTAACTGGCTTCAGCAGAGCGCAGATACCAAATACTGTCCTTCTAGTG
TAGCCGTAGTTAGGCCACCACTTCAAGAACTCTGTAGCACCGCCTACATACCTCGCTCTGCTAATCCTGT
TACCAGTGGCTGCTGCCAGTGGCGATAAGTCGTGTCTTACCGGGTTGGACTCAAGACGATAGTTACCGGA
TAAGGCGCAGCGGTCGGGCTGAACGGGGGGTTCGTGCACACAGCCCAGCTTGGAGCGAACGACCTACACC
GAACTGAGATACCTACAGCGTGAGCTATGAGAAAGCGCCACGCTTCCCGAAGGGAGAAAGGCGGACAGGT
ATCCGGTAAGCGGCAGGGTCGGAACAGGAGAGCGCACGAGGGAGCTTCCAGGGGGAAACGCCTGGTATCT
TTATAGTCCTGTCGGGTTTCGCCACCTCTGACTTGAGCGTCGATTTTTGTGATGCTCGTCAGGGGGGCGG
AGCCTATGGAAAAACGCCAGCAACGCGGCCTTTTTACGGTTCCTGGCCTTTTGCTGGCCTTTTGCTCACA
TGTTCTTTCCTGCGTTATCCCCTGATTCTGTGGATAACCGTATTACCGCCTTTGAGTGAGCTGATACCGC
TCGCCGCAGCCGAACGACCGAGCGCAGCGAGTCAGTGAGCGAGGAAGCGGAAGAGCGCCCAATACGCAAA
CCGCCTCTCCCCGCGCGTTGGCCGATTCATTAATGCAGCTGGCACGACAGGTTTCCCGACTGGAAAGCGG
GCAGTGAGCGCAACGCAATTAATGTGAGTTACCTCACTCATTAGGCACCCCAGGCTTTACACTTTATGCT
TCCGGCTCCTATGTTGTGTGGAATTGTGAGCGGATAACAATTTCACACAGGAAACAGCTATGACCATGAT
TACGCCAAGCGCGCAATTAACCCTCACTAAAGGGAACAAAAGCTGGAGCTCTTCGAGTTTATCATTATCA
ATACTCGCCATTTCAAAGAATACGTAAATAATTAATAGTAGTGATTTTCCTAACTTTATTTAGTCAAAAA
ATTAGCCTTTTAATTCTGCTGTAACCCGTACATGCCCAAAATAGGGGGCGGGTTACACAGAATATATAAC
ACCGAAGGTGCCTGGGTGAACAGGTTTATTCCTGGCATCCACTAAATATAATGGAGCCCGCTTTTTAAGC
TGGCATCCAGAAAAAAAAAGAATCCCAGCACCAAAATATTGTTTTCTTCACCAACCATCAGTTCATAGGT
CCATTCTCTTAGCGCAACTACAGAGAACAGGGGCACAAACAGGCAAAAAACGGGCACAACCTCAATGGAG
TGATGCAACCTGCCTGGAGTAAATGATGACACAAGGCAATTGACCCACGCATGTATCTATCTCATTTTCT
TACACCTTCTATTACCTTCTGCTCTCTCTGATTTGGAAAAAGCTGAAAAAAAAGGTTGAAACCAGTTCCC
TGAAATTATTCCCCTACTTGACTAATAAGTATATAAAGACGGTAGGTATTGATTGTAATTCTGTAAATCT
ATTTCTTAAACTTCTTAAATTCTACTTTTATAGTTAGTCTTTTTTTTAGTTTTAAAACACCAGAACTTAG
TTTCGACGGATTCTAGAACTAGTGGATCCCCCATCACAAGTTTGTACAAAAAAGCTGAACGAGAAACGTA
AAATGATATAAATATCAATATATTAAATTAGATTTTGCATAAAAAACAGACTACATAATACTGTAAAACA
CAACATATCCAGTCACTATGGCGGCCGCATTAGGCACCCCAGGCTTTACACTTTATGCTTCCGGCTCGTA
TAATGTGTGGATTTTGAGTTAGGATCCGTCGAGATTTTCAGGAGCTAAGGAAGCTAAAATGGAGAAAAAA
ATCACTGGATATACCACCGTTGATATATCCCAATGGCATCGTAAAGAACATTTTGAGGCATTTCAGTCAG
TTGCTCAATGTACCTATAACCAGACCGTTCAGCTGGATATTACGGCCTTTTTAAAGACCGTAAAGAAAAA
TAAGCACAAGTTTTATCCGGCCTTTATTCACATTCTTGCCCGCCTGATGAATGCTCATCCGGAATTCCGT
ATGGCAATGAAAGACGGTGAGCTGGTGATATGGGATAGTGTTCACCCTTGTTACACCGTTTTCCATGAGC
AAACTGAAACGTTTTCATCGCTCTGGAGTGAATACCACGACGATTTCCGGCAGTTTCTACACATATATTC
GCAAGATGTGGCGTGTTACGGTGAAAACCTGGCCTATTTCCCTAAAGGGTTTATTGAGAATATGTTTTTC
GTCTCAGCCAATCCCTGGGTGAGTTTCACCAGTTTTGATTTAAACGTGGCCAATATGGACAACTTCTTCG
CCCCCGTTTTCACCATGGGCAAATATTATACGCAAGGCGACAAGGTGCTGATGCCGCTGGCGATTCAGGT
TCATCATGCCGTCTGTGATGGCTTCCATGTCGGCAGAATGCTTAATGAATTACAACAGTACTGCGATGAG
TGGCAGGGCGGGGCGTAAACGCCGCGTGGATCCGGCTTACTAAAAGCCAGATAACAGTATGCGTATTTGC
GCGCTGATTTTTGCGGTATAAGAATATATACTGATATGTATACCCGAAGTATGTCAAAAAGAGGTATGCT
ATGAAGCAGCGTATTACAGTGACAGTTGACAGCGACAGCTATCAGTTGCTCAAGGCATATATGATGTCAA
TATCTCCGGTCTGGTAAGCACAACCATGCAGAATGAAGCCCGTCGTCTGCGTGCCGAACGCTGGAAAGCG
GAAAATCAGGAAGGGATGGCTGAGGTCGCCCGGTTTATTGAAATGAACGGCTCTTTTGCTGACGAGAACA
GGGGCTGGTGAAATGCAGTTTAAGGTTTACACCTATAAAAGAGAGAGCCGTTATCGTCTGTTTGTGGATG
TACAGAGTGATATTATTGACACGCCCGGGCGACGGATGGTGATCCCCCTGGCCAGTGCACGTCTGCTGTC
AGATAAAGTCTCCCGTGAACTTTACCCGGTGGTGCATATCGGGGATGAAAGCTGGCGCATGATGACCACC
GATATGGCCAGTGTGCCGGTCTCCGTTATCGGGGAAGAAGTGGCTGATCTCAGCCACCGCGAAAATGACA
TCAAAAACGCCATTAACCTGATGTTCTGGGGAATATAAATGTCAGGCTCCCTTATACACAGCCAGTCTGC
AGGTCGACCATAGTGACTGGATATGTTGTGTTTTACAGTATTATGTAGTCTGTTTTTTATGCAAAATCTA
ATTTAATATATTGATATTTATATCATTTTACGTTTCTCGTTCAGCTTTCTTGTACAAAGTGGTGATGGGC
TGCAGGAATTCGATATCAAGCTTAATGGACAACACCGAGGACGTCATCAAGGAGTTCATGCAGTTCAAGG
TGCGCATGGAGGGCTCCGTGAACGGCCACTACTTCGAGATCGAGGGCGAGGGCGAGGGCAAGCCCTACGA
GGGCACCCAGACCGCCAAGCTGCAGGTGACCAAGGGCGGCCCCCTGCCCTTCGCCTGGGACATCCTGTCC
CCCCAGTTCCAGTACGGCTCCAAGGCCTACGTGAAGCACCCCGCCGACATCCCCGACTACATGAAGCTGT
CCTTCCCCGAGGGCTTCACCTGGGAGCGCTCCATGAACTTCGAGGACGGCGGCGTGGTGGAGGTGCAGCA
GGACTCCTCCCTGCAGGACGGCACCTTCATCTACAAGGTGAAGTTCAAGGGCGTGAACTTCCCCGCCGAC
GGCCCCGTAATGCAGAAGAAGACTGCCGGCTGGGAGCCCTCCACCGAGAAGCTGTACCCCCAGGACGGCG
TGCTGAAGGGCGAGATCTCCCACGCCCTGAAGCTGAAGGACGGCGGCCACTACACCTGCGACTTCAAGAC
CGTGTACAAGGCCAAGAAGCCCGTGCAGCTGCCCGGCAACCACTACGTGGACTCCAAGCTGGACATCACC
AACCACAACGAGGACTACACCGTGGTGGAGCAGTACGAGCACGCCGAGGCCCGCCACTCCGGCTCCCAGT
AGCTCGAGTCATGTAATTAGTTATGTCACGCTTACATTCACGCCCTCCCCCCACATCCGCTCTAACCGAA
AAGGAAGGAGTTAGACAACCTGAAGTCTAGGTCCCTATTTATTTTTTTATAGTTATGTTAGTATTAAGAA
CGTTATTTATATTTCAAATTTTTCTTTTTTTTCTGTACAGACGCGTGTACGCATGTAACATTATACTGAA
AACCTTGCTTGAGAAGGTTTTGGGACGCTCGAAGGCTTTAATTTGCGGCCGGTACCCAATTCGCCCTATA
GTGAGTCGTATTACGCGCGCTCACTGGCCGTCGTTTTACAACGTCGTGACTGGGAAAACCCTGGCGTTAC
CCAACTTAATCGCCTTGCAGCACATCCCCCTTTCGCCAGCTGGCGTAATAGCGAAGAGGCCCGCACCGAT
CGCCCTTCCCAACAGTTGCGCAGCCTGAATGGCGAATGGCGCG
[124 nt withheld, positions 7184-7307]
C
[91 nt withheld, positions 7309-7399]
A
[49 nt withheld, positions 7401-7449]
CCTTTGACGTTGGAGTCCACGTTCTTT
[37 nt withheld, positions 7477-7513]
ACCCTATCTCGGTCTATTCTTTTGATTTATAAGGGATTTTGCCGATTTCGGCCTATTGGTTAAAAAATGA
GCTGATTTAACAAAAATTTAACGCGAATTTTAACAAAATATTAACGTTTACAATTTCCTGATGCGGTATT
TTCTCCTTACGCATCTGTGCGGTATTTCACACCGCATATCGACGGTCGAGGAGAACTTCTAGTATATCCA
CATACCTAATATTATTGCCTTATTAAAAATGGAATCCCAACAATTACATCAAAATCCACATTCTCTTCAA
AATCAATTGTCCTGTACTTCCTTGTTCATGTGTGTTCAAAAACGTTATATTTATAGGATAATTATACTCT
ATTTCTCAACAAGTAATTGGTTGTTTGGCCGAGCGGTCTAAGGCGCCTGATTCAAGAAATATCTTGACCG
CAGTTAACTGTGGGAATACTCAGGTATCGTAAGATGCAAGAGTTCGAATCTCTTAGCAACCATTATTTTT
TTCCTCAACATAACGAGAACACACAGGGGCGCTATCGCACAGAATCAAATTCGATGACTGGAAATTTTTT
GTTAATTTCAGAGGTCGCCTGACGCATATACCTTTTTCAACTGAAAAATTGGGAGAAAAAGGAAAGGTGA
GAGGCCGGAACCGGCTTTTCATATAGAATAGAGAAGCGTTCATGACTAAATGCTTGCATCACAATACTTG
AAGTTGACAATATTATTTAAGGACCTATTGTTTTTTCCAATAGGTGGTTAGCAATCGTCTTACTTTCTAA
CTTTTCTTACCTTTTACATTTCAGCAATATATATATATATTTCAAGGATATACCATTCTAATGTCTGCCC
CTATGTCTGCCCCTAAGAAGATCGTCGTTTTGCCAGGTGACCACGTTGGTCAAGAAATCACAGCCGAAGC
CATTAAGGTTCTTAAAGCTATTTCTGATGTTCGTTCCAATGTCAAGTTCGATTTCGAAAATCATTTAATT
GGTGGTGCTGCTATCGATGCTACAGGTGTCCCACTTCCAGATGAGGCGCTGGAAGCCTCCAAGAAGGTTG
ATGCCGTTTTGTTAGGTGCTGTGGCTGGTCCTAAATGGGGTACCGGTAGTGTTAGACCTGAACAAGGTTT
ACTAAAAATCCGTAAAGAACTTCAATTGTACGCCAACTTAAGACCATGTAACTTTGCATCCGACTCTCTT
TTAGACTTATCTCCAATCAAGCCACAATTTGCTAAAGGTACTGACTTCGTTGTTGTCAGAGAATTAGTGG
GAGGTATTTACTTTGGTAAGAGAAAGGAAGACGATGGTGATGGTGTCGCTTGGGATAGTGAACAATACAC
CGTTCCAGAAGTGCAAAGAATCACAAGAATGGCCGCTTTCATGGCCCTACAACATGAGCCACCATTGCCT
ATTTGGTCCTTGGATAAAGCTAATCTTTTGGCCTCTTCAAGATTATGGAGAAAAACTGTGGAGGAAACCA
TCAAGAACGAATTCCCTACATTGAAGGTTCAACATCAATTGATTGATTCTGCCGCCATGATCCTAGTTAA
GAACCCAACCCACCTAAATGGTATTATAATCACCAGCAACATGTTTGGTGATATCATCTCCGATGAAGCC
TCCGTTATCCCAGGTTCCTTGGGTTTGTTGCCATCTGCGTCCTTGGCCTCTTTGCCAGACAAGAACACCG
CATTTGGTTTGTACGAACCATGCCACGGTTCTGCTCCAGATTTGCCAAAGAATAAGGTTGACCCTATCGC
CACTATCTTGTCTGCTGCAATGATGTTGAAATTGTCATTGAACTTGCCTGAAGAAGGTAAGGCCATTGAA
GATGCAGTTAAAAAGGTTTTGGATGCAGGTATCAGAACTGGTGATTTAGGTGGTTCCAACAGTACCACCG
AAGTCGGTGATGCTGTCGCCGAAGAAGTTAAGAAAATCCTTGCTTAAAAAGATTCTCTTTTTTTATGATA
TTTGTACATAAACTTTATAAATGAAATTCATAATAGAAACGACACGAAATTACAAAATGGAATATGTTCA
TAGGGTAGACGAAACTATATACGCAATCTACATACATTTATCAAGAAGGAGAAAAAGGAGGATAGTAAAG
GAATACAGGTAAGCAAATTGATACTAATGGCTCAACGTGATAAGGAAAAAGAATTGCACTTTAACATTAA
TATTGACAAGGAGGAGGGCACCACACAAAAAGTTAGGTGTAACAGAAAATCATGAAACTACGATTCCTAA
TTTGATATTGGAGGATTTTCTCTAAAAAAAAAAAAATACAACAAATAAAAAACACTCAATGACCTGACCA
TTTGATGGAGTTTAAGTCAATACCTTCTTGAAGCATTTCCCATAATGGTGAAAGTTCCCTCAAGAATTTT
ACTCTGTCAGAAACGGCCTTACGACGTAGTCGATATGGTGCACTCTCAGTACAATCTGCTCTGATGCCGC
ATAGTTAAGCCAGCCCCGACACCCGCCAACACCCGCTGACGCGCCCTGACGGGCTTGTCTGCTCCCGGCA
TCCGCTTACAGACAAGCTGTGACCGTCTCCGGGAGCTGCATGTGTCAGAGGTTTTCACCGTCATCACCGA
AACGCGCGA
Features (pLannotate 1.2.2; 31 found; start..end, strand, type, name):
     69..1411    +  rep_origin     2μ ori: yeast 2μ plasmid origin of replication
   1438..1542    +  promoter       AmpR promoter: bla
   1543..2403    +  CDS            AmpR: β-lactamase; bla; confers resistance to ampicillin, carbenicillin, and related antibiotics
   2574..3162    +  rep_origin     ori: high-copy-number ColE1/pMB1/pBR322/pUC origin of replication
   3345..3437    +  CDS            lacI (fragment): lac repressor; lacI; The lac repressor binds to the lac operator to inhibit transcription in E. coli. This inhibition can be relieved by adding lactose or isopropyl-β-D-thiogalactopyranoside (IPTG).
   3450..3471    +  protein_bind   CAP binding site: CAP binding activates transcription in the presence of cAMP. E. coli catabolite activator protein
   3486..3516    +  promoter       lac promoter: promoter for the E. coli lac operon
   3524..3540    +  protein_bind   lac operator: The lac repressor binds to the lac operator to inhibit transcription in E. coli. This inhibition can be relieved by adding lactose or isopropyl-β-D-thiogalactopyranoside (IPTG). lac repressor encoded by lacI
   3585..3603    +  promoter       T3 promoter: promoter for bacteriophage T3 RNA polymerase
   3632..4276    +  promoter       GAP promoter: S. cerevisiae TDH3; promoter for glyceraldehyde-3-phosphate dehydrogenase
   4282..4302    +  misc_feature   MCS (fragment): pBluescript multiple cloning site
   4306..4430    +  protein_bind   attR1: mutant version of attR; recombination site for the Gateway® LR reaction LR Clonase™
   4455..4485    +  promoter       lac UV5 promoter: E. coli lac promoter with an "up" mutation
   4509..4538    +  promoter       cat promoter (fragment): promoter of the E. coli cat gene encoding chloramphenicol acetyltransferase
   4539..5198    +  CDS            CmR: chloramphenicol acetyltransferase; cat; confers resistance to chloramphenicol
   5380..5538    +  CDS            ccdA (fragment): CCDA_ECO57 - Also known as H, letA. Experimental evidence at protein level: Swiss-Prot protein existence level 1. Antitoxin component of a type II toxin-antitoxin (TA) system which inhibits the post-segregational killing (PSK) of plasmid-free cells, also referred to as a plasmid addiction system. Binds to and blocks the activity of CcdB; will also remove bound CcdB protein from the CcdB-GyrA complex by forming a CcdA-CcdB complex, a process termed rejuvenation. Functions as a transcriptional corepressor for the ccdAB operon, repression also requires CcdB (By similarity). From Escherichia coli
   5543..5845    +  CDS            ccdB: CCDB_ECOLI - Also known as G, letB, letD. Experimental evidence at protein level: Swiss-Prot protein existence level 1. Toxic component of a type II toxin-antitoxin (TA) system, functioning in plasmid maintainence. Responsible for the post- segregational killing (PSK) of plasmid-free cells, also referred to as a plasmid addiction system. Half-life of over 2 hours. Cell killing by CcdB is accompanied by filamentation, defects in chromosome and plasmid segregation, defects in cell division, formation of anucleate cells, decreased DNA synthesis and plasmid loss. Interferes with the activity of DN
   5889..6013    -  protein_bind   attR2: mutant version of attR; recombination site for the Gateway® LR reaction LR Clonase™
   6017..6044    +  misc_feature   MCS (fragment): pBluescript multiple cloning site
   6045..6722    +  CDS            DsRed-Monomer: monomeric derivative of DsRed fluorescent protein (Strongin et al., 2007) mammalian codon-optimized
   6729..6976    +  terminator     CYC1 terminator: S. cerevisiae CYC1; transcription terminator for CYC1
   6995..7013    -  promoter       T7 promoter: promoter for bacteriophage T7 RNA polymerase
   7021..7176    +  CDS            lacZα (fragment): LacZα fragment of β-galactosidase; lacZ fragment
   7184..7639    +  rep_origin     f1 ori (sequence partly withheld): f1 bacteriophage origin of replication; arrow indicates direction of (+) strand synthesis
   7640..7692    -  misc_feature   bom (fragment): basis of mobility region from pBR322
   7722..7799    +  CDS            YO192_YEAST (fragment): Experimental evidence at protein level: Swiss-Prot protein existence level 1. From Saccharomyces cerevisiae (strain ATCC 204508 / S288c) (Baker's yeast).
   7939..8343    +  promoter       LEU2 promoter: S. cerevisiae LEU2
   8356..9450    +  CDS            LEU2: 3-isopropylmalate dehydrogenase, required for leucine biosynthesis; S. cerevisiae LEU2; yeast auxotrophic marker
   9812..9913    -  CDS            NFS1 (fragment): NFS1_YEAST - Also known as SPL1 From Saccharomyces cerevisiae (strain ATCC 204508 / S288c) (Baker's yeast).
   9926..9976    -  misc_feature   bom (fragment): basis of mobility region from pBR322
  10078..1       -  CDS            rop (fragment) (across the origin): Rop protein, which maintains plasmids at low copy number; rop
