[The description below was written by a language model from this plasmid's Addgene catalogue record and pLannotate feature annotations shown in this document.]
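Description:
pAG425GPD-ccdB-DsRed is an empty Gateway destination vector for protein expression in Saccharomyces cerevisiae, built on the pRS425 backbone. It is an E. coli–yeast shuttle plasmid. In yeast it replicates episomally from the 2μ origin and is selected through the LEU2 auxotrophic marker with its own promoter. In bacteria it uses a high-copy ColE1/pUC-type origin and an ampicillin resistance gene. An f1 origin, flanking T3 and T7 promoters, and remnants of the lac/lacZα region and pBluescript polylinker are carried over from the parental vector.

The expression unit is driven by the constitutive GPD (TDH3, glyceraldehyde-3-phosphate dehydrogenase) promoter and closed by the CYC1 terminator. Between them lies the Gateway cassette, in which attR1 and attR2 sites flank a chloramphenicol resistance gene and the ccdB toxin gene. It is followed directly by a DsRed coding sequence, which the annotation identifies as the monomeric DsRed derivative. In an LR recombination with an entry clone, the gene of interest replaces the CmR–ccdB segment and is placed upstream of DsRed, so an in-frame open reading frame without a stop codon is expressed as a C-terminal DsRed fusion. Because ccdB poisons gyrase in ordinary E. coli strains, unrecombined vector is counterselected after the reaction, while the empty vector itself has to be propagated in a ccdB-tolerant strain under combined ampicillin and chloramphenicol selection.

The plasmid belongs to a suite of yeast Gateway vectors designed for high-throughput genetic analysis. It suits strong constitutive expression of red-fluorescently tagged proteins from a multicopy plasmid, for example in localisation studies. The depositor notes that the full sequence is for reference only and may not match the physical plasmid exactly.
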