Addgene plasmid #14370: pAG425GPD-ccdB-DsRed
Purpose: (Empty Backbone)
Depositing lab: Susan Lindquist. Depositing organization: Whitehead Institute for Biomedical Research. Publication: A suite of Gateway cloning vectors for high-throughput genetic analysis in Saccharomyces cerevisiae. Alberti S, Gitler AD, Lindquist S. Yeast. 2007 Oct . 24(10):913-9. 10.1002/yea.1502 PubMed 17583893.
Backbone
  Vector backbone: pRS425
  Vector type: Yeast Expression ; Gateway Destination
  Selectable markers: LEU2
Growth in bacteria
  Bacterial resistance: Chloramphenicol and Ampicillin, 25 & 100 μg/mL
  Growth temperature: 37°C
  Growth strain: ccdB Survival
  Growth instructions: DB3.1, ccdB Survival
  Copy number: Unknown
Gene/Insert
  Gene/Insert name: None
  Tag / fusion protein: DsRed (C terminal on backbone)
  Cloning method: Gateway Cloning
  Sequencing primers: 5′ GPDPro_F
Terms and licenses: Academic/Nonprofit Terms; Industry Terms: Not Available to Industry
Depositor comments: Type of plasmid: 2-micron. This plasmid contains the Gateway technology from Invitrogen; Invitrogen requires purchasing of Gateway Clonase for carrying out the Gateway recombinational cloning reaction http://www.invitrogen.com Please note that the full plasmid sequence is provided as a reference only, and may not match the exact sequence of the plasmid.
How to cite: pAG425GPD-ccdB-DsRed was a gift from Susan Lindquist (Addgene plasmid # 14370 ; http://n2t.net/addgene:14370 ; RRID:Addgene_14370)
