>Addgene plasmid #14370 | pAG425GPD-ccdB-DsRed | addgene partial sequence | sequence record 20992 | 14370 with pRS_marker
AGGGAACTTTCACCATTATGGGAAATGGTTCAAGAAGGTATTGACTTAAACTCCATCAAATGGTCAGGTC
ATTGAGTGTTTTTTATTTGTTGTATTTTTTTTTTTTTAGAGAAAATCCTCCAATATATAAATTAGGAATC
ATAGTTTCATGATTTTCTGTTACACCTAACTTTTTGTGTGGTGCCCTCCTCCTTGTCAATATTAATGTTA
AAGTGCAATTCTTTTTCCTTATCACGTTGAGCCATTAGTATCAATTTGCTTACCTGTATTCCTTTACATC
CTCCTTTTTCTCCTTCTTGATAAATGTATGTAGATTGCGTATATAGTTTCGTCTACCCTATGAACATATT
CCATTTTGTAATTTCGTGTCGTTTCTATTATGAATTTCATTTATAAAGTTTATGTACAAATATCATAAAA
AAAGAGAATCTTTTTAAGCAAGGATTTTCTTAACTTCTTCGGCGACAGCATCACCGACTTCGGTGGTACT
GTTGGAACCACCTAAATCACCAGTTCTGATACCTGCATCCAAAACCTTTTTAACTGCATCTTCAATGGCC
TTACCTTCTTCAGGCAAGTTCAATGACAATTTCAACATCATTGC
