>Addgene plasmid #14370 | pAG425GPD-ccdB-DsRed | addgene partial sequence | sequence record 20993 | 14370 with GW5
AGCATAAAGTGTAAAGCCTGGGGGTGCCTAATGCGGCCGCCATAGTGACTGGATATGTTGTGTTTTACAG
TATTATGTAGTCTGTTTTTTATGCAAAATCTAATTTAATATATTGATATTTATATCATTTTACGTTTCTC
GTTCAGCTTTTTTGTACAAACTTGTGATGGGGGATCCACTAGTTCTAGAATCCGTCGAAACTAAGTTCTG
GTGTTTTAAAACTAAAAAAAAGACTAACTATAAAAGTAGAATTTAAGAAGTTTAAGAAATAGATTTACAG
AATTACAATCAATACCTACCGTCTTTATATACTTATTAGTCAAGTAGGGGAATAATTTCAGGGAACTGGT
TTCAACCTTTTTTTTCAGCTTTTTCCAAATCAGAGAGAGCAGAAGGTAATAGAAGGTGTAAGAAAATGAG
ATAGATACATGCGTGGGTCAATTGCCTTGTGTCATCATTTACTCCAGGCAGGTTGCATCACTCCATTGAG
GTTGTGCCCGTTTTTTGCCTGTTTGTGCCCCTGTTCTCTGTAGTTGCGCTAAGAGAATGGACCTATGAAC
TGATGGTTGGTGAAGAAAACAATATTTTGGTGCTGGGATTCTTTTTTTTTCTGGATGCCAGCTTAAAAAG
CGGGCTCCATTATATTTAGTGGATGCCAGGAATAAACTGTT
