>Addgene plasmid #14370 | pAG425GPD-ccdB-DsRed | addgene partial sequence | sequence record 20994 | 14370 with GW3
GGAGAAGTGGCTGATCTCAGCCACCGCGAAAATGACATCAAAAACGCCATTAACCTGATGTTCTGGGGAA
TATAAATGTCAGGCTCCCTTATACACAGCCAGTCTGCAGGTCGACCATAGTGACTGGATATGTTGTGTTT
TACAGTATTATGTAGTCTGTTTTTTATGCAAAATCTAATTTAATATATTGATATTTATATCATTTTACGT
TTCTCGTTCAGCTTTCTTGTACAAAGTGGTGATGGGCTGCAGGAATTCGATATCAAGCTTAATGGACAAC
ACCGAGGACGTCATCAAGGAGTTCATGCAGTTCAAGGTGCGCATGGAGGGCTCCGTGAACGGCCACTACT
TCGAGATCGAGGGCGAGGGCGAGGGCAAGCCCTACGAGGGCACCCAGACCGCCAAGCTGCAGGTGACCAA
GGGCGGCCCCCTGCCCTTCGCCTGGGACATCCTGTCCCCCCAGTTCCAGTACGGCTCCAAGGCCTACGTG
AAGCACCCCGCCGACATCCCCGACTACATGAAGCTGTCCTTCCCCGAGGGCTTCACCTGGGAACGCTCCA
TGAACTTCGAGGACGGCGGCGT
